>Addgene plasmid #12900 | DCT.VV.Orf212 | addgene partial sequence | sequence record 19289 | T7 5'-TAATACGACTCACTATAGGG-3'
GAGCTCGGATCCAGTACCCTTCACCGAATTCCAGCTGACCACCATGAGTTATTTAAGATATTACAATATG
CTTGACGACTTCTCTGCGGGT
[507 nt withheld, positions 92-598]
AATAAGGTAGATGTTGATATACCAACATTTAACAGTTTAAATACTGACGATTATTAAGCAATTCCCGGGG
ATCCGAATAAAGGGTCAAGACAATTCTGCAGATATCCAGCACAGTGGCGGCCGCTCGAGTCTAGAGGGCC
