[The description below was written by a language model from this plasmid's Addgene catalogue record.]
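Description:
DCT.VV.Orf212 is a mammalian expression plasmid carrying a single vaccinia virus open reading frame in the commercial pcDNA 3.1D V5-His-TOPO backbone (about 5.5 kb without insert). It is maintained in E. coli as a high-copy plasmid under ampicillin selection, and it carries a neomycin resistance marker that allows G418 selection of transfected mammalian cells. No feature table accompanies the record, so the regulatory elements are not listed explicitly. Vectors of this backbone family generally drive the insert from a CMV immediate-early promoter, with an upstream T7 promoter site (consistent with the T7 sequencing primer listed) and optional C-terminal V5 and polyhistidine tags. The record does not say whether the insert is in frame with those tags.

The insert is a 612 bp vaccinia virus ORF, designated Orf212 within this library and also annotated as an IMV (intracellular mature virion) membrane protein, VV_WR_137. It is flanked by BamHI sites that remain intact at both ends. The plasmid and insert names apply only to this collection; the corresponding gene names in the Copenhagen and WR strains are recorded in a supplementary spreadsheet.

The plasmid belongs to a library of vaccinia ORF expression constructs built for screening, associated with work identifying poxvirus CD8+ T cell determinants to inform the design and characterization of smallpox vaccines. In such a screen, individual viral proteins are expressed in transfected cells to test for recognition by T cells. The depositors caution that the clone was made for screening and may differ from the canonical reference sequence, so the insert should be checked against available quality-control sequence data before it is used for other purposes.
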