Addgene plasmid #12900: DCT.VV.Orf212
Purpose: This plasmid was designed for screening purposes and may contain discrepancies relative to the current canonical GenBank version of the gene.
Depositing lab: Jack Bennink & Jon Yewdell. Depositing organization: National Institute of Allergy and Infectious Diseases (NIAID). Publication: Identification of poxvirus CD8+ T cell determinants to enable rational design and characterization of smallpox vaccines. Tscharke DC, Karupiah G, Zhou J, Palmore T, Irvine KR, Haeryfar SM, Williams S, Sidney J, Sette A, Bennink JR, Yewdell JW. J Exp Med. 2005 January 3; 201(1): 95–104. 10.1084/jem.20041912 PubMed 15623576.
Backbone
  Vector backbone: pcDNA 3.1D V5-His-TOPO
  Backbone manufacturer: Invitrogen
  Backbone size w/o insert (bp): 5514
  Vector type: Mammalian Expression
  Selectable markers: Neomycin (select with G418)
Growth in bacteria
  Bacterial resistance: Ampicillin, 100 μg/mL
  Growth temperature: 37°C
  Growth strain: DH5alpha
  Copy number: High Copy
Gene/Insert
  Gene/Insert name: VV.Orf212 (alt names: IMV membrane protein; VV_WR_137)
  Species: Vaccinia Virus
  Insert size (bp): 612
  GenBank ID: 9791075
  Cloning method: Restriction Enzyme; 5′ cloning site BamHI (not destroyed); 3′ cloning site BamHI (not destroyed)
  Sequencing primers: 5′ Universal T7
Terms and licenses: Academic/Nonprofit Terms; Industry Terms: Not Available to Industry
Depositor comments: Please see the Vaccinia kit page ( https://www.addgene.org/vvorf/ ) for more information. The kit page contains the supplemental VVOrfData spreadsheet, which includes important information about this plasmid. The plasmid and insert names provided here relate only to this library. The name of the ORF (if present) in VACV strain Copenhagen and the name of the ORF (if annotated) in VACV strain WR sequence can be found in VVOrfData spreadsheet. Please note that the amino acid sequence given for each ORF in the spreadsheet may contain some errors. Additionally, changes from the expected sequence may be present in these plasmids. Please see Addgene's quality control sequence and sequencing notes in the VVOrfData spreadsheet before ordering this plasmid.
How to cite: DCT.VV.Orf212 was a gift from Jack Bennink & Jon Yewdell (Addgene plasmid # 12900 ; http://n2t.net/addgene:12900 ; RRID:Addgene_12900)
